>Addgene plasmid #148071 | pAc5.1B-lambdaN-HA-DmPAN2-dsRNAres_Y | depositor full sequence | sequence record 290518 | Full Sequence
CTTCAAGGAATTAATTCTATATTCTAAAAACACAAATGATACTTCTAAAAAAAATCATGAATGGCATCAA
CTCTGAATCAAATCTTTGCAGATGCACCTACTTCTCATTTCCACTGTCACATCATTTTTCCAGATCTCGC
TGCCTGTTATGTGGCCCACAAACCAAGACACGTTTTATGGCCATTAAAGCTGGCTGATCGTCGCCAAACA
CCAAATACATATCAATATGTACATTCGAGAAAGAAGCGATCAAAGAAGCGTCTTCGGGCGAGTAGGAGAA
TGCGGAGGAGAAGGAGAACGAGCTGATCTAGTATCTCTCCACAATCCAATGCCAACTGACCAACTGGCCA
TATTCGGAGCAATTTGAAGCCAATTTCCATCGCCTGGCGATCGCTCCATTCTTGGCTATATGTTTTTCAC
CGTTCCCGGGGCCATTTTCAAAGACTCGTCGGTAAGATAAGATTGTGTCACTCGCTGTCTCTCTTCATTT
GTCGAAGAATGCTGAGGAATTTCGCGATGACGTCGGCGAGTATTTTGAAGAATGAGAATAATTTGTATTT
ATACGAAAATCAGTTAGTGGAATTTTCTACAAAAACATGTTATCTATAGATAATTTTGTTGCAAAATATG
TTGACTATGACAAAGATTGTATGTATATACCTTTAATGTATTCTCATTTTCTTATGTATTTATAATGGCA
ATGATGATACTGATGATATTTTAAGATGATGCCAGACCACAGGCTGATTTCTGCGTCTTTTGCCGAACGC
AGTGCATGTGCGGTTGTTGTTTTTTGGAATAGTTTCAATTTTCGGACTGTCCGCTTTGATTTCAGTTTCT
TGGCTTATTCAAAAAGCAAAGTAAAGCCAAAAAAGCGAGATGGCAATACCAAATGCGGCAAAACGGTAGT
GGAAGGAAAGGGGTGCGGGGCAGCGGAAGGAAGGGTGGGGCGGGGCGTGGCGGGGTCTGTGGCTGGGCGC
GACGTCACCGACGTTGGAGCCACTCCTTTGACCATGTGTGCGTGTGTGTATTATTCGTGTCTCGCCACTC
GCCGGTTGTTTTTTTCTTTTTATCTCGCTCTCTCTAGCGCCATCTCGTACGCATGCTCAACGCACCGCAT
GTTGCCGTGTCCTTTATGCGTCATTTTGGCTCGAAATAGGCAATTATTTAAACAAAGATTAGTCAACGAA
AACGCTAAAATAAATAAGTCTACAATATGGTTACTTATTGCCATGTGTGTGCAGCCAACGATAGCAACAA
AAGCAACAACACAGTGGCTTTCCCTCTTTCACTTTTTGTTTGCAAGCGCGTGCGAGCAAGACGGCACGAC
CGGCAAACGCAATTACGCTGACAAAGAGCAGACGAAGTTTTGGCCGAAAAACATCAAGGCGCCTGATACG
AATGCATTTGCAATAACAATTGCGATATTTAATATTGTTTATGAAGCTGTTTGACTTCAAAACACACAAA
AAAAAAAATAAAACAAATTATTTGAAAGAGAATTAGGAATCGGACAGCTTATCGTTACGGGCTAACAGCA
CACCGAGACGAAATAGCTTACCTGACGTCACAGCCTCTGGAAGAACTGCCGCCAAGCAGAGAGAGAGAGA
AAAAGAGGGAGAGCAGCTTAGACCGCATGTGCTTGTGTGTGAGGCGTCTCTCTCTTCGTCTCCTGTTTGC
GCAAACGCATAGACTGCACTGAGAAAATCGATTACCTATTTTTTATGAATGAATATTTGCACTATTACTA
TTCAAAACTATTAAGATAGCAATCACATTCAATAGCCAAATACTATACCACCTGAGCGATGCAACGAAAT
GATCAATTTGAGCAAAAATGCTGCATATTTAGGACGGCATCATTATAGAAATGCTTCTTGCTGTGTACTT
TTCTCTCGTCTGGCAGCTGTTTCGCCGTTATTGTTAAAACCGGCTTAAGTTAGGTGTGTTTTCTACGACT
AGTGATGCCCCTACTAGAAGATGTGTGTTGCACAAATGTCCCTGAATAACCAATTTGAAGTGCAGATAGC
AGTAAACGTAAGCTAATATGAATATTATTTAACTGTAATGTTTTAATATCGCTGGACATTACTAATAAAC
CCACTATAAACACATGTACATATGTATGTTTTGGCATACAATGAGTAGTTGGGGAAAAAATGTGTAAAAG
CACCGTGACCATCACAGCATAAAGATAACCAGCTGAAGTATCGAATATGAGTAACCCCCAAATTGAATCA
CATGCCGCAACTGATAGGACCCATGGAAGTACACTCTTCATGGCGATATACAAGACACACACAAGCACGA
ACACCCAGTTGCGGAGGAAATTCTCCGTAAATGAAAACCCAATCGGCGAACAATTCATACCCATATATGG
TAAAAGTTTTGAACGCGACTTGAGAGCGGAGAGCATTGCGGCTGATAAGGTTTTAGCGCTAAGCGGGCTT
TATAAAACGGGCTGCGGGACCAGTTTTCATATCACTACCGTTTGAGTTCTTGTGCTGTGTGGATACTCCT
CCCGACACAAAGCCGCTCCATCAGCCAGCAGTCGTCTAATCCAGAGACCCCGGATCGGGGTACCAACATG
GACGCACAAACACGACGACGTGAGCGTCGCGCTGAGAAACAAGCTCAATGGAAAGCTGCAAACGGTGGAT
CTCCTCCACATATGGCTTACCCATACGATGTTCCAGATTACGCTCCTCCAAGCTTGAATTCTGCAGATAT
CATGGACTATGTCTACTGTGGAACGGATCCGATTGGAGCTAGCGAGGATATCCTGTCCGTGTACGATGCC
GGCAGTGCCCCCGGCAATGGTCATTTCAGCCCGTCCTTTAACGGCTTTAATATTGGAACGACGGACCCCG
AGTACGTCGAACTGGTCCCGGTCCTGGCTGATGGAGGTGAACATTTTGGAGTGAGCTCCGTCGCCTTTGA
TGATTATGAGGAATTGTTGTGGATGGGAAATCAAGGAGGACATGTGACCAGCTATTATACCAATAGCATG
CAAAAATATACCAGCTTCCAAGTGCATGCTACGGATATCGTCCGTGATATTAGCACGTTGGATAGCGGCG
TCTTGGCCCTGACCCAAACGAGCTTGCGCCACCAAATTCGTCGCGGCTTGCCGAAATTCACGTTTAAGAG
CAATAATATGAAAGAAATGGTCTCCATGTTGCAACTGTCGCCCCACCGCTTGGTGATGGCTGGCTTGCAA
GATGAACTGATTGATTTTGATTTGCGTACCCTGAAAGAGACGCGTATTGAACACGTCGGCGCTGGAGGCT
GTACCGTCTTGCGTAAAAACTCGCGCTACTTGTTCGCTGGAGATCAATTGGGCACCGTTACCCTGCGTGA
TTTGAATTCCTTGTCCGTGCAACATACCATTAAAACCCATACGAATATTCTGAGCGATTTTTCCGTGCAA
GGCAACTTGCTGATTAGTTGTGGCTACAGCGGAAGGCAAAATAACCTGGCCATCGACCGCTTCCTAATGG
TCTACGATCTGCGCATGCTGCGCCTGATCGCGCCCATTCAAGTGATGATTGATCCGCAGATGTTGAAGTT
CCTGCCATCGCTGACATCCCAACTGGCCGTCGTGTCCAGCTACGGCCAGGTTCAGCTGGTGGACACTGTG
GAGCTCAGCGAGCCGCGAGTATCCATGTACCAGATCAACACCAACGGCAGCCAGTGCCTCAGCTTCGACA
TTAGCTCCTCTTCACAGGCCATGGCATTTGGGGACCAGTCGGGCCACATCAACATGATTGCCGCTGTACA
AACGCCTCAGCCGCAGTTCAATCTCTACTCGCGAAGCACAGAGTTTGCGGACGTGGTGCCACAGCTGCCG
ATGGTCTCCATTACGGACACCAACTTTCCGCTATCGTCGGTCATGCTACCGCACTTGACGACGGGCACAC
AATGGTTCTCAGATTGGCCGGAGGAACTGCTGCGCTACCGCTACCACAGGCCCAAGACCATTGATCCCGA
AGTGCTGAGCAACATGAAAATGCAGGGACCGATTGGATACTCGCCAAACCCACGCACCGCCCGTCGTAAT
CAAATTCCGTACGTGATTGAGCAGGGCGGCGTGTGCAGTCCGAACGGAAATGGAACTGCGGCGGCGACCA
AGGCGGAGAACGGTGTGAAAATCATTCCACGGCGGTATCGCAAAGTCGAGCTGAAGTACACGAAGCTGGG
CACCCAGGACTTTGACTTTGACCAGCATAATCAAACATGTTTCGCGGGGCTGGAGGCAACGCTACCGAAC
TCCTACTGCAATGCTATGCTACAGATTTTGTATTTCACCGACGCGCTTCGCGTGAAGCTGCTGGAGCATT
CGTGCATCAAGGAGTTTTGCCTGTCCTGCGAACTAGGGTTCCTCTTCAACATGCTGGATAAAAGTACCGC
TTCTTCACCTTGCCAGGCCAGCAATTTCCTGCGATCTTTCCGCACTGTGCCAGAGGCCTCGGCACTGGGA
TTGATTCTCACCGACCGCTCATCGAACGTCAATCTAATATCGCTGATACAGAACTGGAACCGATTCATTT
TGCATCAAATGCATTACGAAATATTCGATTCTAGCAAGAACGCATCCACCTACAGCGGATCTGTGCAAAC
ATCAACGAACGCGGAAAACGCGGGCTCTTCAGAAACAAGTGGCTCCTCGGACCTTTACGATTCCATAAGT
GATGAGAACTCCAAGGAGGACGATCGGGAACGCAGTAAGATCAACGCAGAAACTGACATCAGTAAGATCT
TTGGGACCAAGCAAATCTGTATAAACCGCTGCATCAAATGCCAAGAAGAGAAGATAAAGGAAAGCATTCT
ACTTGCCTGCAATTTGTCGTATCCCAACCACATCAAAGATAGTGATCAGTATTTCAACTTTGGCACCATT
TTGAAGCGATCTCTCAGCTCCGAGAAGAGTATTCAGGCCTTCTGCGAGAGATGTAAGAAGTTTTCGCCAA
CCAATCAGAGCGTGAAGGTGACTTCGCTTCCGCAAATTCTGTCCATTAACTGTGGCCTCAACAACGAAAA
AGACATTACCTTCCTGAAGCGCCAGCTCAATCGCTGCAGCGAAAAGACGACTGTTGATGCGGCCGCTTCC
TTGAGCACAAGCAAGCCGTGTCGATATGGAGCCAACTGTTCGCGAAGTGACTGCCATTTCATGCATCCGG
ATCGAAAATCTCCATCGCACACAAGCCAACCGAATGCTGTCAACAATTCTCCCAATGGACGCCAAAAGTC
CTGGTTTCCCCTTACATTTACTATGGGCATCAATGACCAAGGTGAGGTGCAGGTGCAAACTCAATCAGAT
GCAAGCAGTGGCAAATCGGAACAGGAGGAGGAAACGGAAAAGCCACCAACAAAGGGCTTGGACAACAATC
GGATGTACGCGCTGCATGCCGTGGTGTGCCAAGTCGATGATGGTACCCAAAAGAACTTGGTATCGTTGAT
AAATGTGCAGCGGCCATACCACACCATGAAACTGGCTGAATCTGCAGATGACCCTCAGAGTCAATGGTAT
ATTTTTAATGATTTTAGCATATCGCCCGTTTCGCCACAAGAATCGGTATGGTTCACATTGGATTGGAAAG
TTCCTTGCATACTCTTCTACAGACACGTAGAGGATGACTCTGAGTCTGCTAGTACTACTAGCTCGACCGT
CACGGAAAGTGAAGAAACCATTCCATCAGAGAGCAGCAGCGGCTCGCCAACAAATCTATCCAACCCTTTT
CTAGAGGAAATTGTGAGTCCTATGCTAGGCAACTTAAGTGCAGACGCCACGCTGCAGCCCCTGCAGTCAG
ATGAAATGCCGCAGTCGGGTGATCTGGTCGCAATGGATGCCGAGTTCGTTACCCTAAATCCAGAGGAAAA
TGAGATTCGCCCGGATGGCAAAACGGCGACCATTAAGCCATGCCACATGAGTGTGGCCCGGATTTCATGT
ATACGAGGACAAGGCCCGGCTGAAGGAGTTCCATTCATGGACGATTACATATCCACCCAGGAGAAGGTCG
TGGACTACCTAACTCAGTTCTCGGGAATCAAGCCTGGCGACTTGGACGCTAACTTCAGCAAAAAGCGACT
GACTGCCTTGAAGTACTCATACCAGAAATTAAAATACCTCGTTGACGTAGGAGTAATATTTGTCGGACAT
GGTCTGAAGAACGACTTTAGGGTCATAAACATCTATGTACCGTCGGAGCAGATAATAGATACGGTGCACC
TGTTTCACATGCCACATCATCGCATGGTTTCCCTAAGATTTCTAGCCTGGCATTTCTTGGGTACTAAGAT
TCAGTCCGAGACGCACGACTCCATCGAAGATGCACGGACCACTCTGCAGCTCTACAAGCACTATTTGAAG
CTGCAGGAGGAGAAGAAGTTTGCCAACGCTCTCAAGAATCTTTACGAACGCGGAAAGCAGCTGCAGTGGA
AGGTTCCAGAGGACTGACCGCGGTTCGAAGGTAAGCCTATCCCTAACCCTCTCCTCGGTCTCGATTCTAC
GCGTACCGGTCATCATCACCATCACCATTGAGTTTAAACCCGCTGATCAGCCTCGACTGTGCCTTCTAAG
GCCTGAGCTCGCTGATCAGCCTCGATCGAGGATCCAGACATGATAAGATACATTGATGAGTTTGGACAAA
CCACAACTAGAATGCAGTGAAAAAAATGCTTTATTTGTGAAATTTGTGATGCTATTGCTTTATTTGTAAC
CATTATAAGCTGCAATAAACAAGTTAACAACAACAATTGCATTCATTTTATGTTTCAGGTTCAGGGGGAG
GTGTGGGAGGTTTTTTAAAGCAAGTAAAACCTCTACAAATGTGGTATGGCTGATTATGATCAGTCGACCG
ATGCCCTTGAGAGCCTTCAACCCAGTCAGCTCCTTCCGGTGGGCGCGGGGCATGACTATCGTCGCCGCAC
TTATGACTGTCTTCTTTATCATGCAACTCGTAGGACAGGTGCCGGCAGCGCTCTGGGTCATTTTCGGCGA
GGACCGCTTTCGCTGGAGCGCGACGATGATCGGCCTGTCGCTTGCGGTATTCGGAATCTTGCACGCCCTC
GCTCAAGCCTTCGTCACTGGTCCCGCCACCAAACGTTTCGGCGAGAAGCAGGCCATTATCGCCGGCATGG
CGGCCGACGCGCTGGGCTACGTCTTGCTGGCGTTCGCGACGCGAGGCTGGATGGCCTTCCCCATTATGAT
TCTTCTCGCTTCCGGCGGCATCGGGATGCCCGCGTTGCAGGCCATGCTGTCCAGGCAGGTAGATGACGAC
CATCAGGGACAGCTTCAAGGATCGCTCGCGGCTCTTACCAGCCAGCAAAAGGCCAGGAACCGTAAAAAGG
CCGCGTTGCTGGCGTTTTTCCATAGGCTCCGCCCCCCTGACGAGCATCACAAAAATCGACGCTCAAGTCA
GAGGTGGCGAAACCCGACAGGACTATAAAGATACCAGGCGTTTCCCCCTGGAAGCTCCCTCGTGCGCTCT
CCTGTTCCGACCCTGCCGCTTACCGGATACCTGTCCGCCTTTCTCCCTTCGGGAAGCGTGGCGCTTTCTC
AATGCTCACGCTGTAGGTATCTCAGTTCGGTGTAGGTCGTTCGCTCCAAGCTGGGCTGTGTGCACGAACC
CCCCGTTCAGCCCGACCGCTGCGCCTTATCCGGTAACTATCGTCTTGAGTCCAACCCGGTAAGACACGAC
TTATCGCCACTGGCAGCAGCCACTGGTAACAGGATTAGCAGAGCGAGGTATGTAGGCGGTGCTACAGAGT
TCTTGAAGTGGTGGCCTAACTACGGCTACACTAGAAGGACAGTATTTGGTATCTGCGCTCTGCTGAAGCC
AGTTACCTTCGGAAAAAGAGTTGGTAGCTCTTGATCCGGCAAACAAACCACCGCTGGTAGCGGTGGTTTT
TTTGTTTGCAAGCAGCAGATTACGCGCAGAAAAAAAGGATCTCAAGAAGATCCTTTGATCTTTTCTACGG
GGTCTGACGCTCAGTGGAACGAAAACTCACGTTAAGGGATTTTGGTCATGAGATTATCAAAAAGGATCTT
CACCTAGATCCTTTTAAATTAAAAATGAAGTTTTAAATCAATCTAAAGTATATATGAGTAAACTTGGTCT
GACAGTTACCAATGCTTAATCAGTGAGGCACCTATCTCAGCGATCTGTCTATTTCGTTCATCCATAGTTG
CCTGACTCCCCGTCGTGTAGATAACTACGATACGGGAGGGCTTACCATCTGGCCCCAGTGCTGCAATGAT
ACCGCGAGACCCACGCTCACCGGCTCCAGATTTATCAGCAATAAACCAGCCAGCCGGAAGGGCCGAGCGC
AGAAGTGGTCCTGCAACTTTATCCGCCTCCATCCAGTCTATTAATTGTTGCCGGGAAGCTAGAGTAAGTA
GTTCGCCAGTTAATAGTTTGCGCAACGTTGTTGCCATTGCTGCAGGCATCGTGGTGTCACGCTCGTCGTT
TGGTATGGCTTCATTCAGCTCCGGTTCCCAACGATCAAGGCGAGTTACATGATCCCCCATGTTGTGCAAA
AAAGCGGTTAGCTCCTTCGGTCCTCCGATCGTTGTCAGAAGTAAGTTGGCCGCAGTGTTATCACTCATGG
TTATGGCAGCACTGCATAATTCTCTTACTGTCATGCCATCCGTAAGATGCTTTTCTGTGACTGGTGAGTA
CTCAACCAAGTCATTCTGAGAATAGTGTATGCGGCGACCGAGTTGCTCTTGCCCGGCGTCAACACGGGAT
AATACCGCGCCACATAGCAGAACTTTAAAAGTGCTCATCATTGGAAAACGTTCTTCGGGGCGAAAACTCT
CAAGGATCTTACCGCTGTTGAGATCCAGTTCGATGTAACCCACTCGTGCACCCAACTGATCTTCAGCATC
TTTTACTTTCACCAGCGTTTCTGGGTGAGCAAAAACAGGAAGGCAAAATGCCGCAAAAAAGGGAATAAGG
GCGACACGGAAATGTTGAATACTCATACTCTTCCTTTTTCAATATTATTGAAGCATTTATCAGGGTTATT
GTCTCATGAGCGGATACATATTTGAATGTATTTAGAAAAATAAACAAATAGGGGTTCCGCGCACATTTCC
CCGAAAAGTGCCACCTGACGTCTAAGAAACCATTATTATCATGACATTAACCTATAAAAATAGGCGTATC
ACGAGGCCCTTTCGT
Features (pLannotate 1.2.2; 11 found; start..end, strand, type, name):
     56..2568    +  promoter       Ac5 promoter: Drosophila melanogaster actin 5C promoter
   2588..2653    +  CDS            N (fragment): REGN_LAMBD - Experimental evidence at protein level: Swiss-Prot protein existence level 1. Plays a role as a transcriptional antitermination factor that allows the virus to initiate its lytic phase. Activates expression of the delayed viral early genes by modifying host RNA polymerase (RNAP) into a form that is resistant to termination signals. This antitermination function requires the host NusA protein which serves to stabilize the interaction between antitermination protein N and host RNA polymerase. From Escherichia phage lambda (Bacteriophage lambda).
   2678..2704    +  CDS            3xHA (fragment): three tandem HA epitope tags
   2732..6454    +  CDS            PAN2: PAN2_DROME - Experimental evidence at protein level: Swiss-Prot protein existence level 1. Catalytic subunit of the poly(A)-nuclease (PAN) deadenylation complex, one of two cytoplasmic mRNA deadenylases involved in general and miRNA-mediated mRNA turnover. PAN specifically shortens poly(A) tails of RNA and the activity is stimulated by poly(A)-binding protein (PABP). PAN deadenylation is followed by rapid degradation of the shortened mRNA tails by the CCR4-NOT complex. Deadenylated mRNAs are then degraded by two alternative mechanisms, namely exosome-mediated 3'-5' exonucleolytic degradation,
   6470..6511    +  CDS            V5 tag: epitope tag from simian virus 5
   6611..6745    -  polyA_signal   SV40 poly(A) signal: SV40 polyadenylation signal
   6768..6852    -  CDS            large T antigen (fragment): large T antigen from SV40 (simian virus 40)
   6853..7323    +  CDS            TcR (fragment): tetracycline efflux protein; tet; confers resistance to tetracycline
   7367..7955    -  rep_origin     ori: high-copy-number ColE1/pMB1/pBR322/pUC origin of replication
   8126..8986    -  CDS            AmpR: β-lactamase; bla; confers resistance to ampicillin, carbenicillin, and related antibiotics
   8987..9091    -  promoter       AmpR promoter: bla
