[The description below was written by a language model from this plasmid's Addgene catalogue record and pLannotate feature annotations shown in this document.]
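Description:
pAc5.1B-lambdaN-HA-DmPAN2-dsRNAres_Y is a 9,185 nt insect expression plasmid for constitutive production of tagged Drosophila melanogaster PAN2 in fly cells. The catalogue lists the backbone as unknown, although the name and the annotated parts point to a pAc5.1-type vector. In bacteria it is maintained through a ColE1/pUC-type origin and selected with ampicillin via the bla gene and its own promoter. The record lists it as low copy even though the origin is annotated as a high-copy type. Short fragments annotated as tetracycline resistance and SV40 large T antigen are backbone remnants rather than functional genes, and no selectable marker for insect cells is annotated.

Expression is driven by the Drosophila actin 5C promoter. The open reading frame begins with a short fragment of the bacteriophage lambda N protein, followed by an HA epitope (annotated as a partial match to a 3xHA tag) and then the full PAN2 coding sequence, with an SV40 polyadenylation signal downstream. A vector-derived V5 tag lies just after the insert, but the record does not say whether it is read in frame with PAN2. The lambda N peptide binds BoxB RNA hairpins, so such fusions are commonly used to tether a protein to a BoxB-containing reporter mRNA and measure its effect on that transcript, while HA allows detection or immunoprecipitation.

PAN2 is the catalytic subunit of the PAN2–PAN3 poly(A) nuclease, a cytoplasmic deadenylase involved in mRNA turnover. The "dsRNAres" label indicates a dsRNA-resistant version, presumably intended for complementation when endogenous PAN2 is depleted by RNAi, though the specific changes are not described. The meaning of the "_Y" suffix is also not stated.
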