Addgene plasmid #148071: pAc5.1B-lambdaN-HA-DmPAN2-dsRNAres_Y
Purpose: Insect Expression of DmPAN2-dsRNAres
Depositing lab: Elisa Izaurralde. Depositing organization: Max Planck Institute for Developmental Biology. Publication: An asymmetric PAN3 dimer recruits a single PAN2 exonuclease to mediate mRNA deadenylation and decay. Jonas S, Christie M, Peter D, Bhandari D, Loh B, Huntzinger E, Weichenrieder O, Izaurralde E. Nat Struct Mol Biol. 2014 Jul;21(7):599-608. doi: 10.1038/nsmb.2837. Epub 2014 Jun 1. PubMed 24880343.
Backbone
  Vector backbone: Unknown
  Vector type: Insect Expression
Growth in bacteria
  Bacterial resistance: Ampicillin, 100 μg/mL
  Growth temperature: 37°C
  Growth strain: DH5alpha
  Copy number: Low Copy
Gene/Insert
  Gene/Insert name: DmPAN2-dsRNAres
  Species: D. melanogaster (fly)
  Entrez Gene: PAN2 (a.k.a. Dmel_CG8232, A1Z7K9, CG8232, Dmel\CG8232, Pan2, pan2)
  Cloning method: Unknown
Terms and licenses: Academic/Nonprofit Terms; Industry Terms: Not Available to Industry
Depositor comments: ORF extracted from NCBI: LP04771 Plasmids from this collection were made available to the research community and donated after the lab closed. Please note that the sequence provided by the depositing laboratory may be theoretical/predicted or based on Sanger sequencing results. There may be discrepancies between sequencing results obtained by Addgene and the depositor sequence. If an Addgene verified sequence is not available, please contact before placing your order to request that our lab fully sequence the plasmid.
How to cite: pAc5.1B-lambdaN-HA-DmPAN2-dsRNAres_Y was a gift from Elisa Izaurralde (Addgene plasmid # 148071 ; http://n2t.net/addgene:148071 ; RRID:Addgene_148071)
